>Addgene plasmid #27681 | Syndapin2-pmCherryC1 | addgene partial sequence | sequence record 34024 | 27681 with mCherry-F (5' ccccgtaatgcagaagaaga 3')
CGGCGCCCTGAAGGGCGAGATCAAGCAGAGGCTGAAGCTGAAGGACGGCGGCCACTACGACGCTGAGGTC
AAGACCACCTACAAGGCCAAGAAGCCCGTGCAGCTGCCCGGCGCCTACAACGTCAACATCAAGTTGGACA
TCACCTCCCACAACGAGGACTACACCATCGTGGAACAGTACGAACGCGCCGAGGGCCGCCACTCCACCGG
CGGCATGGACGAGCTGTACAAGTCCGGACTCAGATCTCGAGCTCAAGCTTCGAATTCTTCTGGAGGTTCT
GGTATGTCTGTCACCTACGATGACTCTGTGGGAGTGGAAGTGTCCAGCGACAGCTTCTGGGAGGTTGGGA
ACTACAAACGGACTGTGAAGCGGATTGACGATGGCCACCGCCTGTGTGGTGACCTCATGAACTGTCTGCA
TGAGCGGGCACGCATCGAGAAGGCGTATGCACAGCAGCTCACTGAGTGGGCCCGACGCTGGAGGCAGCTG
GTAGAGAAGGGACCACAGTATGGGACCGTGGAGAAGGCCTGGATAGCTGTCATGTCTGAAGCAGAGAGGG
TGAGTGAACTGCACCTGGAAGTGAAGGCATCACTGATGAATGAAGACTTTGAGAAGATCAAGAACTGGCA
GAAGGAAGCCTTTCACAAGCAGATGATGGGAGGCTTCAAGGAGACCAAAGAAGCAGAGGATGGCTTTCGG
AAGG
