[The description below was written by a language model from this plasmid's Addgene catalogue record.]
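Description:
Syndapin2-pmCherryC1 is a mammalian expression plasmid built on the Clontech pmCherry-C1 backbone (about 4.7 kb without insert). It carries a roughly 1.45 kb mouse Syndapin 2 coding sequence that the depositor cloned from an NIH-3T3 cell cDNA library. The insert sits between the EcoRI and BamHI sites of the multiple cloning site, both of which were preserved. It lies downstream of the mCherry open reading frame, so the red fluorescent protein is fused to the N terminus of Syndapin 2. The plasmid is propagated in E. coli under kanamycin selection, and transfected mammalian cells can be selected with G418 through the neomycin resistance marker. In C1-series vectors a single resistance cassette normally provides both functions. The record does not name the promoter or list individual backbone features. Vectors of this series generally use a CMV immediate-early promoter, and the SV40 polyadenylation signal implied by the listed reverse sequencing primer fits that layout, but no feature table is available to confirm these details. The copy number is recorded as unknown.

Syndapins (also called PACSINs) are F-BAR and SH3 domain proteins associated with membrane remodelling and with linking endocytic machinery to the actin cytoskeleton. The associated publication is a survey of the molecular dynamics of clathrin-mediated endocytosis in mammalian cells. This suggests the construct's intended use is live-cell fluorescence imaging, where the mCherry tag lets the recruitment and localisation of Syndapin 2 be followed during endocytic events, typically alongside markers tagged with other fluorophores.
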