Addgene plasmid #27681: Syndapin2-pmCherryC1
Depositing lab: Christien Merrifield. Publication: A high precision survey of the molecular dynamics of Mammalian clathrin-mediated endocytosis. Taylor MJ, Perrais D, Merrifield CJ. PLoS Biol. 2011 Mar . 9(3):e1000604. 10.1371/journal.pbio.1000604 PubMed 21445324.
Backbone
  Vector backbone: pmCherry-C1
  Backbone manufacturer: Clontech
  Backbone size w/o insert (bp): 4722
  Vector type: Mammalian Expression
  Selectable markers: Neomycin (select with G418)
Growth in bacteria
  Bacterial resistance: Kanamycin, 50 μg/mL
  Growth temperature: 37°C
  Growth strain: DH5alpha
  Copy number: Unknown
Gene/Insert
  Gene/Insert name: Syndapin 2
  Species: M. musculus (mouse)
  Insert size (bp): 1450
  Tag / fusion protein: mCherry (N terminal on insert)
  Cloning method: Restriction Enzyme; 5′ cloning site EcoRI (not destroyed); 3′ cloning site BamHI (not destroyed)
  Sequencing primers: 5′ mCherry-F 5'-ccccgtaatgcagaagaaga; 3′ SV40pA-R
Terms and licenses: Academic/Nonprofit Terms; Industry Terms: Not Available to Industry
Depositor comments: Cloned from cDNA library from NIH-3T3 cells.
How to cite: Syndapin2-pmCherryC1 was a gift from Christien Merrifield (Addgene plasmid # 27681 ; http://n2t.net/addgene:27681 ; RRID:Addgene_27681)
